Addgene plasmid #222592: pSF8
Purpose: BB2 gsdA tet-on overexpression cassette
Depositing lab: Matthias Steiger. Depositing organization: Technische Universitaet Wien. Publication: Regulation of the Glucose-6-phosphate dehydrogenase encoding gene gsdA and its impact on growth and citric acid production in Aspergillus niger. Matthias Steiger. PLOS One 10.1371/journal.pone.0321363.
Backbone
  Vector backbone: BB2_L_AB_syn_BbsI
  Backbone manufacturer: Michael Sauer (Sarkari et al. 2017) Addgene #89917
  Total vector size (bp): 7595
  Vector type: Bacterial Expression
Growth in bacteria
  Bacterial resistance: Ampicillin, 100 μg/mL
  Growth temperature: 37°C
  Growth strain: DH5alpha
  Copy number: Unknown
Gene/Insert
  Gene/Insert name: gsdA
  Species: Aspergillus niger ATCC 1015
  Insert size (bp): 2364
  Mutation: Internal BsaI and BpiI sites removed from insert, PAM site of gRNA1(gsdA) removed
  Promoter: tet-on
  Cloning method: Golden Gate
  Sequencing primers: 5′ CATTAATGCAGCTGGCAC; 3′ GGTTATTGTCTCATGAGCGG
Terms and licenses: Academic/Nonprofit Terms; Industry Terms: Not Available to Industry
How to cite: pSF8 was a gift from Matthias Steiger (Addgene plasmid # 222592 ; http://n2t.net/addgene:222592 ; RRID:Addgene_222592)
