[The description below was written by a language model from this plasmid's Addgene catalogue record and pLannotate feature annotations shown in this document.]
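Description:
pSF8 is a 7,595 bp Golden Gate assembly plasmid built on the BB2_L_AB_syn_BbsI backbone, a level-2 ("BB2") vector of a modular cloning system. It carries a doxycycline-inducible overexpression cassette for the Aspergillus niger gene gsdA. Although catalogued as a bacterial expression vector, its bacterial components serve only for propagation in E. coli: a high-copy ColE1/pUC-type origin and an ampicillin resistance gene (β-lactamase) with its own promoter. The short RSF ori, lacI and f1 ori hits in the feature table are small fragments, probably backbone remnants rather than functional elements. No fungal selection marker or fungal replication element is annotated.

The payload is a self-contained Tet-on module made of fungal parts. A fragment of the Aspergillus nidulans gpdA promoter with its intron drives constitutive expression of the reverse transactivator rtTA-Advanced. Downstream sits a tetracycline response element with seven tetO copies, followed by a second copy of the gpdA intron region and then the gsdA insert (2,364 bp, from A. niger ATCC 1015), which ends in the A. nidulans trpC terminator. In the presence of doxycycline or tetracycline, rtTA binds the response element and activates gsdA transcription. The gene encodes glucose-6-phosphate dehydrogenase, the rate-limiting enzyme of the oxidative pentose phosphate pathway and a major source of NADPH. The annotation tool splits the coding region into several G6PD homology fragments, which may reflect introns in the insert.

Internal BsaI and BpiI sites were removed from the insert for Golden Gate compatibility. The PAM of a gsdA-targeting guide RNA was also removed, which should make this copy resistant to cleavage by that CRISPR guide. The associated study examined gsdA regulation and its effect on growth and citric acid production in A. niger.
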