Features (pLannotate 1.2.2; 15 found; start..end, strand, type, name):
      1..83      +  rep_origin     RSF ori (fragment): Plasmids containing the RSF 1030 origin of replication can be propagated in E. coli cells that contain additional plasmids with compatible origins.
     85..177     +  CDS            lacI (fragment): lac repressor; lacI; The lac repressor binds to the lac operator to inhibit transcription in E. coli. This inhibition can be relieved by adding lactose or isopropyl-β-D-thiogalactopyranoside (IPTG).
    256..763     +  promoter       gpdA promoter (fragment): gpdA; promoter from the Aspergillus nidulans glyceraldehyde-3-phosphate dehydrogenase gene (Punt et al., 1990)
    812..927     +  intron         gpdA intron: gpdA; intron from the Aspergillus nidulans glyceraldehyde-3-phosphate dehydrogenase gene (Punt et al., 1990)
    945..1691    +  CDS            rtTA-Advanced: improved tetracycline-controlled transactivator In the Tet-On® system, rtTA-Advanced binds to the Tet-responsive element and stimulates transcription only in the presence of tetracycline or doxycycline.
   2039..2309    +  protein_bind   tetracycline response element: contains seven copies of the tetracycline operator tetO tetracycline repressor TetR
   2379..2494    +  intron         gpdA intron: gpdA; intron from the Aspergillus nidulans glyceraldehyde-3-phosphate dehydrogenase gene (Punt et al., 1990)
   3124..3468    +  CDS            ZW (fragment): G6PD_CULPI - Experimental evidence at transcript level: Swiss-Prot protein existence level 2. Cytosolic glucose-6-phosphate dehydrogenase that catalyzes the first and rate-limiting step of the oxidative branch within the pentose phosphate pathway/shunt, an alternative route to glycolysis for the dissimilation of carbohydrates and a major source of reducing power and metabolic intermediates for fatty acid and nucleic acid biosynthetic processes. From Culex pipiens (House mosquito).
   3542..4717    +  CDS            G6PD_CYBJA (fragment): Experimental evidence at protein level: Swiss-Prot protein existence level 1. Catalyzes the rate-limiting step of the oxidative pentose- phosphate pathway, which represents a route for the dissimilation of carbohydrates besides glycolysis. The main function of this enzyme is to provide reducing power (NADPH) and pentose phosphates for fatty acid and nucleic acid synthesis (By similarity). From Cyberlindnera jadinii (Torula yeast) (Pichia jadinii).
   4773..4874    +  CDS            gsdA (fragment): G6PD_ASPNG - Also known as g6pdh. Experimental evidence at transcript level: Swiss-Prot protein existence level 2. Catalyzes the rate-limiting step of the oxidative pentose- phosphate pathway, which represents a route for the dissimilation of carbohydrates besides glycolysis. The main function of this enzyme is to provide reducing power (NADPH) and pentose phosphates for fatty acid and nucleic acid synthesis (By similarity). From Aspergillus niger.
   4882..5655    +  terminator     trpC terminator: trpC; transcription terminator from the Aspergillus nidulans trpC gene (Punt et al., 1987)
   5675..5691    -  rep_origin     f1 ori (fragment): f1 bacteriophage origin of replication; arrow indicates direction of (+) strand synthesis
   5718..5822    +  promoter       AmpR promoter: bla
   5823..6683    +  CDS            AmpR: β-lactamase; bla; confers resistance to ampicillin, carbenicillin, and related antibiotics
   6909..7497    +  rep_origin     ori: high-copy-number ColE1/pMB1/pBR322/pUC origin of replication
>Addgene plasmid #222592 | pSF8 | addgene full sequence | sequence record 443808 | Addgene NGS Result
TATTACCGCCTTTGAGTGAGCTGATACCGCTCGCCGCAGCCGAACGACCGAGCGCAGCGAGTCAGTGAGC
GAGGAAGCGGAAGAGCGCCCAATACGCAAACCGCCTCTCCCCGCGCGTTGGCCGATTCATTAATGCAGCT
GGCACGACAGGTTTCCCGACTGGAAAGCGGGCAGTGAGCGCAACACTAGTCGCAAAAAACCCCGCCCCTG
ACAGGGCGGGGTTTTTTCGCGGTCTCCGATCGGAGTCGATAAGCTTCGGAGAATATGGAGCTTCATCGAA
TCACCGGCAGTAAGCGAAGGAGAATGTGAAGCCAGGGGTGTATAGCCGTCGGCGAAATAGCATGCCATTA
ACCTAGGTACAGAAGTCCAATTGCTTCCGATCTGGTAAAAGATTCACGAGATAGTACCTTCTCCGAAGTA
GGTAGAGCGAGTACCCGGCGCGTAAGCTCCCTAATTGGCCCATCCGGCATCTGTAGGGCGTCCAAATATC
GTGCCTCTCCTGCTTTGCCCGGTGTATGAAACCGGAAAGGCCGCTCAGGAGCTGGCCAGCGGCGCAGACC
GGGAACACAAGCTGGCAGTCGACCCATCCGGTGCTCTGCACTCGACCTGCTGAGGTCCCTCAGTCCCTGG
TAGGCAGCTTTGCCCCGTCTGTCCGCCCGGTGTGTCGGCGGGGTTGACAAGGTCGTTGCGTCAGTCCAAC
ATTTGTTGCCATATTTTCCTGCTCTCCCCACCAGCTGCTCTTTTCTTTTCTCTTTCTTTTCCCATCTTCA
GTATATTCATCTTCCCATCCAAGAACCTTTATTTCCCCTAAGTAAGTACTTTGCTACATCCATACTCCAT
CCTTCCCATCCCTTATTCCTTTGAACCTTTCAGTTCGAGCTTTCCCACTTCATCGCAGCTTGACTAACAG
CTACCCCGCTTGAGCAGACATCACCGAATTCACCATGTCTAGACTGGACAAGAGCAAAGTCATAAACGGC
GCTCTGGAATTACTCAATGGAGTCGGTATCGAAGGCCTGACGACAAGGAAACTCGCTCAAAAGCTGGGAG
TTGAGCAGCCTACCCTGTACTGGCACGTGAAGAACAAGCGGGCCCTGCTCGATGCCCTGCCAATCGAGAT
GCTGGACAGGCATCATACCCACTTCTGCCCCCTGGAAGGCGAGTCATGGCAAGACTTTCTGCGGAACAAC
GCCAAGTCATTCCGCTGTGCTCTCCTCTCACATCGCGACGGGGCTAAAGTGCATCTCGGCACCCGCCCAA
CAGAGAAACAGTACGAAACCCTGGAAAATCAGCTCGCGTTCCTGTGTCAGCAAGGCTTCTCCCTGGAGAA
CGCACTGTACGCTCTGTCCGCCGTGGGCCACTTTACACTGGGCTGCGTATTGGAGGAACAGGAGCATCAA
GTAGCAAAAGAGGAAAGAGAGACACCTACCACCGATTCTATGCCCCCACTTCTGAGACAAGCAATTGAGC
TGTTCGACCGGCAGGGAGCCGAACCTGCCTTCCTTTTCGGCCTGGAACTAATCATATGTGGCCTGGAGAA
ACAGCTAAAGTGCGAAAGCGGCGGGCCGGCCGACGCCCTTGACGATTTTGACTTAGACATGCTCCCAGCC
GATGCCCTTGACGACTTTGACCTTGATATGCTGCCTGCTGACGCTCTTGACGATTTTGACCTTGACATGC
TCCCCGGGTAACTAAGTAAGGATCCACTAGTACAGCAGAAGAATCTCTCTCCGCTGTTGCTTCAGTGTCT
GCCATGCATTAACTTCATCCTACTGTCCTACCCGCAGTACCCATTCACATTTGCGGCAGATACCAGGTTG
TTTTCTATTCCCTCGGTTCTTCAGTTCTTCAGATATTACATTACTCGAGAAATTGGCGGCGATGCAGGAG
TTTGGTTGGTTTTAATTGTTTCAGTCTCCTTGACCTGATTTGTATGACATGCAATGTTTCGACGGATGAC
TATCTCGGTGAATATACGTCATGAATCATGCGGCCGCGCGTATCACGAGGCCCTTTCGACTTCACTCGAG
TTTACCACTCCCTATCAGTGATAGAGAAAAGTGAAAGTCGAGTTTACCACTCCCTATCAGTGATAGAGAA
AAGTGAAAGTCGAGTTTACCACTCCCTATCAGTGATAGAGAAAAGTGAAAGTCGAGTTTACCACTCCCTA
TCAGTGATAGAGAAAAGTGAAAGTCGAGTTTACCACTCCCTATCAGTGATAGAGAAAAGTGAAAGTCGAG
TTTACCACTCCCTATCAGTGATAGAGAAAAGTGAAAGTCGAGTTTACCACTCCCTATCAGTGATAGAGAA
AAGTGAAAGTCGAGCTCCCCATCTTCAGTATATTCATCTTCCCATCCAAGAACCTTTATTTCCCCTAAGT
AAGTACTTTGCTACATCCATACTCCATCCTTCCCATCCCTTATTCCTTTGAACCTTTCAGTTCGAGCTTT
CCCACTTCATCGCAGCTTGACTAACAGCTACCCCGCTTGAGCAGACATCACCGTTTAAACACCATGGCCA
GCACAATAGCACGCACTGAGGAACGCCAGAATGCTGGGTGAGTTTTGCGGTCTGCCTCTCTGACATCACA
CCCCTCCTCCCACTCCCGTCCCTCCTGCCCGCCGCCCAGACGTGAGGATTCACCACCCACGACTCTCCAT
AACAAGCCCCGTCGCCCAAACATTCACTGGCAGGCTTCCCGCTTTCCATTATTCTTCAATTCGTCACCAG
GATTACTCCTTCGGGCTTAACGAAAGGACTATCCTTCTGACTCACCACCAACCCTCACTGCCCCTCCTGC
ATGCTGTAGCGGACTGCGGGCACCGACCTGCATCATCGATCTACACCCGATCCCTGTGACATTATATTCG
TCAAGCTATAGCCTAGCTAACATGGATGTTTTACGTAGCACCATGGAGCTCAAAGATGACACTGTCATCA
TAGTACTGGGTGCCTCCGGAGATCTTGCAAAGAAGAAAACCGTCAGTGACGACCCCCTGATTCATGTTGA
CCTGACAGAAAGCTAACCTTTTACAGTTCCCGGCCCTTTTCGGCCTTGTATGTCCTCTCCCAGATCCAAT
TGCAGTTTGACTCACCAGTATGGTTGCTGATTTGCGCTTCCAGTATCGCAACAAGTTCCTCCCCAAGGGA
ATCAAGATCGTCGGATATGCCCGGACAAACATGGACCATGAGGAGTACCTGAGGCGTGTGCGCTCATACA
TCAAGACCCCTACCAAGGAAATCGAAGAGCAGCTGGACAGCTTCTGCCAGTTCTGCACCTACATTTCCGG
TCAATATGACAAGGATGACTCGTTCATCAACCTCAACAAGCACCTCGAGGAGATTGAGAAGGGCCAGAAG
GAGCAGAACAGAATCTACTACATGGCCCTCCCTCCCAGCGTTTTCACCACCGTTTCCGACCAACTTAAGC
GCAACTGCTACCCCAAGAACGGCGTTGCCCGTATCATCGTGAGTCAATCCTGGGCTGGTATCACCCTGCC
ATTGGTCATTATTCTTACTCGCTTGTTTTCCTATTTCACAGGTAGAGAAGCCTTTCGGCAAGGACCTTCA
GAGCTCGCGCGATCTCCAAAAAGCCCTGGAGCCTAACTGGAAGGAAGAGGAGATCTTCCGTATCGACCAC
TACCTGGGTAAGGAGATGGTCAAGAACATCCTTATCATGCGCTTCGGAAACGAATTCTTCAACGCCACCT
GGAACCGTCACCACATCGATAACGTTCAGGTACGACCTTGCGCTATCCAATTGGCCTATTGATTTACTTG
CTAAATTGTCGCTTCTATCATTAGATCACATTCAAGGAGCCCTTCGGCACTGAGGGACGTGGTGGTTACT
TCGATGAATTCGGCATCATCCGTGATGTCATGCAGAACCGTACGTTCAAAGTCACGCTCGACATCTCCGA
CATGATGCTGATAAAAATCTCTCCTAGACCTTCTCCAGGTGTTGACGCTGCTCGCTATGGAGCGCCCCAT
TTCCTTCTCCGCCGAGGACATCCGTGACGAGAAGGTACAGTGTGCGCTTGACTATTGGTTGTGCTGGGTT
ACTGACACTTAACCAGGTTCGTGTCCTCCGTGCGATGGACGCCATTGAGCCCAAGAACGTCATTATTGGC
CAGTACGGAAAGTCTCTGGATGGCAGCAAGCCCGCCTACAAGGAGGACGAAACCGTTCCCCAGGATTCCC
GCTGCCCCACCTTCTGCGCTATGGTCGCCTACATCAAGAACGAGAGGTGGGACGGTGTTCCTTTCATCAT
GAAGGCTGGCAAGGGTATGTACCTCTTTCCAAGCGATCATAGCACCGATTGGTATACTAATAATTCGCAG
CCTTGAACGAGCAGAAAACCGAGATCCGTATCCAGTTCCGTGACGTTACCTCCGGAATTTTCAAGGACAT
CCCTCGCAACGAGCTCGTTATCCGCGTCCAGCCCAACGAGTCCGTGTACATCAAGATGAACTCCAAGCTG
CCTGGCCTGTCCATGCAGACGGTTGTGACTGAGCTCGACCTCACCTACCGCCGCCGCTTCTCCGACCTCA
AGATCCCCGAAGCCTACGAGTCTCTGATCCTGGATGCTCTGAAGGGCGACCACTCCAACTTCGTCCGTGA
CGATGAGCTGGATGCCAGCTGGAGGATCTTCACCCCTCTCCTGCACTACCTGGATGACAACAAGGAGATC
ATCCCCATGGAATACCCCTACGGTACGTGCACTTCTTGCAATTTGTCTAAATCGCTTACATACTGACCAA
CGCGCAGGCTCCCGCGGACCCGCCGTCCTTGATGACTTCACCGCGTCCTTCGGCTACAAGTTCAGCGATG
CTGCTGGCTACCAGTGGCCCTTGACTTCCACCCCCAACCGTCTGTAAGCTTGATCCACTTAACGTTACTG
AAATCATCAAACAGCTTGACGAATCTGGATATAAGATCGTTGGTGTCGATGTCAGCTCCGGAGTTGAGAC
AAATGGTGTTCAGGATCTCGATAAGATACGTTCATTTGTCCAAGCAGCAAAGAGTGCCTTCTAGTGATTT
AATAGCTCCATGTCAACAAGAATAAAACGCGTTTCGGGTTTACCTCTTCCAGATACAGCTCATCTGCAAT
GCATTAATGCATTGGACCTCGCAACCCTAGTACGCCCTTCAGGCTCCGGCGAAGCAGAAGAATAGCTTAG
CAGAGTCTATTTTCATTTTCGGGAGACGAGATCAAGCAGATCAACGGTCGTCAAGAGTCCTACGAGACTG
AGGAATCCGCTCTTGGCTCCACGCGACTATATATTTGTCTCTAATTGTACTTTGACATGCTCCTCTTCTT
TACTCTGATAGCTTGACTATGAAAATTCCGTCACCAGCCCCTGGGTTCGCAAAGATAATTGCACTGTTTC
TTCCTTGAACTCTCAAGCCTACAGGACACACATTCATCGTAGGTATAAACCTCGAAAATCATTCCTACTA
AGATGGGTATACAATAGTAACCATGCATGGTTGCCTAGTGAATGCTCCGTAACACCCAATACGCCGGCCG
AAACTTTTTTACAACTCTCCTATGAGTCGTTTACCCAGAATGCACAGGTACACTTGTTTAGAGGTAATCC
TTCTTTCTAGAAGTCCTCGTGTACTGTGTAAGCGCCCACTCCACATCTCCACTCGCTCCGGGGAGACCAC
CGGTGCCGCTACAGGGCGCGTCAGGTGGCACTTTTCGGGGAAATGTGCGCGGAACCCCTATTTGTTTATT
TTTCTAAATACATTCAAATATGTATCCGCTCATGAGACAATAACCCTGATAAATGCTTCAATAATATTGA
AAAAGGAAGAGTATGAGTATTCAACATTTCCGTGTCGCCCTTATTCCCTTTTTTGCGGCATTTTGCCTTC
CTGTTTTTGCTCACCCAGAAACGCTGGTGAAAGTAAAAGATGCTGAAGATCAGTTGGGTGCACGAGTGGG
TTACATCGAACTGGATCTCAACAGCGGTAAGATCCTTGAGAGTTTTCGCCCCGAAGAACGTTTTCCAATG
ATGAGCACTTTTAAAGTTCTGCTATGTGGCGCGGTATTATCCCGTATTGACGCCGGGCAAGAGCAACTCG
GTCGCCGCATACACTATTCTCAGAATGACTTGGTTGAGTACTCACCAGTCACAGAAAAGCATCTTACGGA
TGGCATGACAGTAAGAGAATTATGCAGTGCTGCCATAACCATGAGTGATAACACTGCGGCCAACTTACTT
CTGACAACGATCGGAGGACCGAAGGAGCTAACCGCTTTTTTGCACAACATGGGGGATCATGTAACTCGCC
TTGATCGTTGGGAACCGGAGCTGAATGAAGCCATACCAAACGACGAGCGTGACACCACGATGCCTGTAGC
AATGGCAACAACGTTGCGCAAACTATTAACTGGCGAACTACTTACTCTAGCTTCCCGGCAACAATTAATA
GACTGGATGGAGGCGGATAAAGTTGCAGGACCACTTCTGCGCTCGGCCCTTCCGGCTGGCTGGTTTATTG
CTGATAAATCTGGAGCCGGTGAGCGTGGCTCTCGCGGTATCATTGCAGCACTGGGGCCAGATGGTAAGCC
CTCCCGTATCGTAGTTATCTACACGACGGGGAGTCAGGCAACTATGGATGAACGAAATAGACAGATCGCT
GAGATAGGTGCCTCACTGATTAAGCATTGGTAACTGTCAGACCAAGTTTACTCATATATACTTTAGATTG
ATTTAAAACTTCATTTTTAATTTAAAAGGATCTAGGTGAAGATCCTTTTTGATAATCTCATGAACAATAA
AACTGTCTGCTTACATAAACAGTAATACAAGGGGTGTAGATCTCATGACCAAAATCCCTTAACGTGAGTT
TTCGTTCCACTGAGCGTCAGACCCCGTAGAAAAGATCAAAGGATCTTCTTGAGATCCTTTTTTTCTGCGC
GTAATCTGCTGCTTGCAAACAAAAAAACCACCGCTACCAGCGGTGGTTTGTTTGCCGGATCAAGAGCTAC
CAACTCTTTTTCCGAAGGTAACTGGCTTCAGCAGAGCGCAGATACCAAATACTGTTCTTCTAGTGTAGCC
GTAGTTAGGCCACCACTTCAAGAACTCTGTAGCACCGCCTACATACCTCGCTCTGCTAATCCTGTTACCA
GTGGCTGCTGCCAGTGGCGATAAGTCGTGTCTTACCGGGTTGGACTCAAGACGATAGTTACCGGATAAGG
CGCAGCGGTCGGGCTGAACGGGGGGTTCGTGCACACAGCCCAGCTTGGAGCGAACGACCTACACCGAACT
GAGATACCTACAGCGTGAGCTATGAGAAAGCGCCACGCTTCCCGAAGGGAGAAAGGCGGACAGGTATCCG
GTAAGCGGCAGGGTCGGAACAGGAGAGCGCACGAGGGAGCTTCCAGGGGGAAACGCCTGGTATCTTTATA
GTCCTGTCGGGTTTCGCCACCTCTGACTTGAGCGTCGATTTTTGTGATGCTCGTCAGGGGGGCGGAGCCT
ATGGAAAAACGCCAGCAACGCGGCCTTTTTACGGTTCCTGGCCTTTTGCTGGCCTTTTGCTCACATGTTC
TTTCCTGCGTTATCCCCTGATTCTGTGGATAACCG
